Addgene plasmid #161198: pDONR221-SLC26A4_STOP
Purpose: Gateway entry clone with codon-optimized ORF sequence for subcloning into custom expression vectors. Contains a STOP codon at the end of the codon-optimized ORF sequence.
Depositing lab: RESOLUTE Consortium & Giulio Superti-Furga. Depositing organization: CeMM Research Center for Molecular Medicine. Publication: The RESOLUTE consortium: unlocking SLC transporters for drug discovery. Superti-Furga G, Lackner D, Wiedmer T, Ingles-Prieto A, Barbosa B, Girardi E, Goldmann U, Gurtl B, Klavins K, Klimek C, Lindinger S, Lineiro-Retes E, Muller AC, Onstein S, Redinger G, Reil D, Sedlyarov V, Wolf G, Crawford M, Everley R, ... Steppan CM. Nat Rev Drug Discov. 2020 Jul;19(7):429-430. doi: 10.1038/d41573-020-00056-6. PubMed 32265506.
Backbone
  Vector backbone: pDONR221
  Backbone manufacturer: ThermoFisher Scientific
  Backbone size w/o insert (bp): 2550
  Vector type: Mammalian Expression
Growth in bacteria
  Bacterial resistance: Kanamycin, 50 μg/mL
  Growth temperature: 37°C
  Growth strain: NEB Stable
  Copy number: High Copy
Gene/Insert
  Gene/Insert name: SLC26A4 (alt name: PDS, DFNB4)
  Species: H. sapiens (human)
  Insert size (bp): 2343
  Entrez Gene: SLC26A4 (a.k.a. DFNB4, EVA, PDS, TDH2B)
  Cloning method: Gateway Cloning
  Sequencing primers: 5′ M13-fwd; 3′ M13-rev
Terms and licenses: Academic/Nonprofit Terms; Industry Terms
Depositor comments: This plasmid contains a STOP codon at the end of the codon-optimized ORF. For the version of this plasmid that does not contain a STOP codon, please see Addgene plasmid 132032 For more information on the full Resolute plasmid collection, please see www.addgene.org/depositor-collections/re-solute/. Please provide your feedback on this plasmid to the RESOLUTE consortium by filling out their RESOLUTE repository feedback form: https://forms.office.com/Pages/ResponsePage.aspx?id=0e05yklzmkS7rjFGQL4N7z4feCLQvEJAmVcOCM_u885UN1JJRko0Ukg4TVQwNTZLOUxPQVJWT1NHUCQlQCN0PWcu
How to cite: pDONR221-SLC26A4_STOP was a gift from RESOLUTE Consortium & Giulio Superti-Furga (Addgene plasmid # 161198 ; http://n2t.net/addgene:161198 ; RRID:Addgene_161198)
