[The description below was written by a language model from this plasmid's Addgene catalogue record and pLannotate feature annotations shown in this document.]
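Description:
pDONR221-SLC26A4_STOP is a Gateway entry clone built on the pDONR221 backbone, carrying a codon-optimized open reading frame for human SLC26A4 (also known as pendrin, PDS or DFNB4), a sodium-independent transporter of chloride and iodide. The roughly 2.3 kb ORF sits between attL1 and attL2 recombination sites in a sequenced plasmid of about 4.9 kb. These sites allow an LR Clonase reaction to transfer the insert directionally into any attR-containing destination vector. The plasmid is propagated in E. coli through a high-copy ColE1/pUC-type origin and selected with kanamycin via the aph(3')-Ia resistance gene.

Although the catalogue lists the vector type as mammalian expression, the feature table shows no eukaryotic promoter or polyadenylation signal around the ORF. Expression in mammalian cells therefore depends on subcloning into a suitable destination vector, which is the stated purpose of the clone. The remaining annotated elements belong to the backbone. The rrnB T1 and T2 terminators lie upstream of the attL1 side and insulate the cassette from read-through transcription. A T7 promoter lies just beyond attL2, and there are short residual lacI and lacZα fragments. M13 forward and reverse priming sites flank the insert for sequence verification.

This version retains a stop codon at the end of the ORF, so the protein will be expressed with a native C-terminus, either untagged or fused to an N-terminal tag supplied by the destination vector. A companion clone lacking the stop codon exists for C-terminal fusions. The plasmid is part of a consortium collection of solute carrier (SLC) transporter clones assembled to support functional and drug-discovery studies of this protein family.
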