Features (pLannotate 1.2.2; 10 found; start..end, strand, type, name):
      1..100     +  protein_bind   attL1: mutant version of attL; recombination site for the Gateway® LR reaction LR Clonase™
    106..2445    +  CDS            SLC26A4: S26A4_HUMAN - Also known as PDS. Experimental evidence at protein level: Swiss-Prot protein existence level 1. Sodium-independent transporter of chloride and iodide. From Homo sapiens (Human).
   2450..2549    -  protein_bind   attL2: mutant version of attL; recombination site for the Gateway® LR reaction LR Clonase™
   2567..2585    -  promoter       T7 promoter: promoter for bacteriophage T7 RNA polymerase
   2719..3528    +  CDS            KanR: aminoglycoside phosphotransferase; aph(3')-Ia; confers resistance to kanamycin in bacteria or G418 (Geneticin®) in eukaryotes
   3675..4263    +  rep_origin     ori: high-copy-number ColE1/pMB1/pBR322/pUC origin of replication
   4446..4538    +  CDS            lacI (fragment): lac repressor; lacI; The lac repressor binds to the lac operator to inhibit transcription in E. coli. This inhibition can be relieved by adding lactose or isopropyl-β-D-thiogalactopyranoside (IPTG).
   4593..4620    -  terminator     rrnB T2 terminator: transcription terminator T2 from the E. coli rrnB gene
   4752..4795    +  terminator     rrnB T1 terminator: Escherichia coli rrnB; transcription terminator T1 from the E. coli rrnB gene
   4842..4878    -  CDS            lacZα (fragment): LacZα fragment of β-galactosidase; lacZ fragment
>Addgene plasmid #161198 | pDONR221-SLC26A4_STOP | addgene full sequence | sequence record 357009 | Addgene NGS Result
CAAATAATGATTTTATTTTGACTGATAGTGACCTGTTCGTTGCAACACATTGATGAGCAATGCTTTTTTA
TAATGCCAACTTTGTACAAAAAAGCAGGCTCCACCATGGCAGCACCAGGAGGCAGAAGCGAGCCACCTCA
GCTGCCCGAGTACTCTTGCAGCTATATGGTGTCTAGGCCAGTGTACAGCGAGCTGGCCTTCCAGCAGCAG
CACGAGCGGAGACTGCAGGAGAGGAAGACCCTGCGCGAGAGCCTGGCCAAGTGCTGTTCCTGTTCTAGGA
AGCGCGCCTTTGGCGTGCTGAAGACACTGGTGCCTATCCTGGAGTGGCTGCCAAAGTATCGCGTGAAGGA
GTGGCTGCTGTCCGACGTGATCTCTGGCGTGAGCACCGGACTGGTGGCCACACTGCAGGGAATGGCATAC
GCACTGCTGGCAGCCGTGCCTGTGGGCTACGGCCTGTATTCTGCCTTCTTTCCAATCCTGACCTATTTCA
TCTTTGGCACATCTCGGCACATCAGCGTGGGCCCCTTCCCTGTGGTGAGCCTGATGGTGGGCTCCGTGGT
GCTGTCTATGGCCCCCGACGAGCACTTTCTGGTGAGCTCCTCTAACGGCACCGTGCTGAATACCACAATG
ATCGACACCGCCGCCCGGGATACAGCCAGAGTGCTGATCGCCTCCGCCCTGACACTGCTGGTGGGCATCA
TCCAGCTGATCTTCGGCGGCCTGCAGATCGGCTTTATCGTGAGGTACCTGGCCGATCCTCTGGTGGGAGG
CTTCACCACAGCAGCAGCATTTCAGGTGCTGGTGTCTCAGCTGAAGATCGTGCTGAACGTGAGCACCAAG
AACTACAATGGCGTGCTGTCCATCATCTATACCCTGGTGGAGATCTTCCAGAACATCGGCGACACAAATC
TGGCCGACTTCACCGCCGGCCTGCTGACAATCGTGGTGTGCATGGCCGTGAAGGAGCTGAACGACCGGTT
CAGACACAAGATCCCAGTGCCCATCCCTATCGAAGTGATCGTGACCATCATCGCCACAGCCATCTCCTAC
GGCGCCAATCTGGAGAAGAACTATAATGCCGGCATCGTGAAGTCTATCCCCAGAGGCTTTCTGCCACCCG
AGCTGCCTCCAGTGTCCCTGTTCTCTGAGATGCTGGCCGCCAGCTTTTCCATCGCAGTGGTGGCATACGC
AATCGCCGTGAGCGTGGGCAAGGTGTATGCCACCAAGTACGACTATACAATCGATGGCAACCAGGAGTTC
ATCGCCTTTGGCATCAGCAATATCTTCTCCGGCTTCTTTTCTTGTTTTGTGGCAACCACAGCCCTGAGCA
GGACCGCAGTGCAGGAGTCCACCGGAGGCAAGACACAGGTGGCAGGCATCATCAGCGCCGCCATCGTGAT
GATCGCCATCCTGGCCCTGGGCAAGCTGCTGGAGCCTCTGCAGAAGTCCGTGCTGGCAGCAGTGGTCATC
GCAAACCTGAAGGGCATGTTCATGCAGCTGTGCGACATCCCAAGGCTGTGGCGCCAGAATAAGATCGATG
CCGTGATCTGGGTGTTTACCTGTATCGTGTCCATCATCCTGGGACTGGACCTGGGACTGCTGGCAGGACT
GATCTTCGGCCTGCTGACAGTGGTGCTGAGAGTGCAGTTTCCCTCTTGGAACGGCCTGGGCAGCATCCCT
TCCACCGATATCTACAAGAGCACAAAGAACTATAAGAATATCGAGGAGCCCCAGGGCGTGAAGATCCTGA
GGTTCAGCTCCCCTATCTTTTACGGCAACGTGGACGGCTTCAAGAAGTGCATCAAGTCCACCGTGGGCTT
TGATGCCATCAGGGTGTATAATAAGCGCCTGAAGGCCCTGCGGAAGATCCAGAAGCTGATCAAGTCTGGC
CAGCTGCGCGCCACCAAGAATGGCATCATCAGCGACGCCGTGTCCACAAACAATGCCTTCGAGCCAGACG
AGGATATCGAGGACCTGGAGGAGCTGGATATCCCCACCAAGGAGATCGAGATCCAGGTGGATTGGAACTC
TGAGCTGCCTGTGAAAGTGAATGTGCCAAAGGTGCCCATCCACTCTCTGGTGCTGGACTGCGGCGCCATC
AGCTTCCTGGATGTGGTGGGCGTGCGGTCCCTGAGAGTGATCGTGAAGGAGTTCCAGCGCATCGACGTGA
ACGTGTACTTTGCCTCCCTGCAGGATTATGTGATCGAGAAGCTGGAGCAGTGTGGCTTCTTTGACGATAA
CATCCGGAAGGACACCTTCTTTCTGACAGTGCACGATGCCATCCTGTACCTGCAGAATCAGGTGAAGTCC
CAGGAGGGCCAGGGCTCTATCCTGGAGACCATCACACTGATCCAGGACTGTAAGGATACCCTGGAGCTGA
TCGAGACCGAGCTGACAGAGGAGGAGCTGGACGTGCAGGATGAGGCCATGCGGACACTGGCCAGCTAAGA
CCCAGCTTTCTTGTACAAAGTTGGCATTATAAGAAAGCATTGCTTATCAATTTGTTGCAACGAACAGGTC
ACTATCAGTCAAAATAAAATCATTATTTGCCATCCAGCTGATATCCCCTATAGTGAGTCGTATTACATGG
TCATAGCTGTTTCCTGGCAGCTCTGGCCCGTGTCTCAAAATCTCTGATGTTACATTGCACAAGATAAAAA
TATATCATCATGAACAATAAAACTGTCTGCTTACATAAACAGTAATACAAGGGGTGTTATGAGCCATATT
CAACGGGAAACGTCGAGGCCGCGATTAAATTCCAACATGGATGCTGATTTATATGGGTATAAATGGGCTC
GCGATAATGTCGGGCAATCAGGTGCGACAATCTATCGCTTGTATGGGAAGCCCGATGCGCCAGAGTTGTT
TCTGAAACATGGCAAAGGTAGCGTTGCCAATGATGTTACAGATGAGATGGTCAGACTAAACTGGCTGACG
GAATTTATGCCTCTTCCGACCATCAAGCATTTTATCCGTACTCCTGATGATGCATGGTTACTCACCACTG
CGATCCCCGGAAAAACAGCATTCCAGGTATTAGAAGAATATCCTGATTCAGGTGAAAATATTGTTGATGC
GCTGGCAGTGTTCCTGCGCCGGTTGCATTCGATTCCTGTTTGTAATTGTCCTTTTAACAGCGATCGCGTA
TTTCGTCTCGCTCAGGCGCAATCACGAATGAATAACGGTTTGGTTGATGCGAGTGATTTTGATGACGAGC
GTAATGGCTGGCCTGTTGAACAAGTCTGGAAAGAAATGCATAAACTTTTGCCATTCTCACCGGATTCAGT
CGTCACTCATGGTGATTTCTCACTTGATAACCTTATTTTTGACGAGGGGAAATTAATAGGTTGTATTGAT
GTTGGACGAGTCGGAATCGCAGACCGATACCAGGATCTTGCCATCCTATGGAACTGCCTCGGTGAGTTTT
CTCCTTCATTACAGAAACGGCTTTTTCAAAAATATGGTATTGATAATCCTGATATGAATAAATTGCAGTT
TCATTTGATGCTCGATGAGTTTTTCTAATCAGAATTGGTTAATTGGTTGTAACACTGGCAGAGCATTACG
CTGACTTGACGGGACGGCGCAAGCTCATGACCAAAATCCCTTAACGTGAGTTACGCGTCGTTCCACTGAG
CGTCAGACCCCGTAGAAAAGATCAAAGGATCTTCTTGAGATCCTTTTTTTCTGCGCGTAATCTGCTGCTT
GCAAACAAAAAAACCACCGCTACCAGCGGTGGTTTGTTTGCCGGATCAAGAGCTACCAACTCTTTTTCCG
AAGGTAACTGGCTTCAGCAGAGCGCAGATACCAAATACTGTTCTTCTAGTGTAGCCGTAGTTAGGCCACC
ACTTCAAGAACTCTGTAGCACCGCCTACATACCTCGCTCTGCTAATCCTGTTACCAGTGGCTGCTGCCAG
TGGCGATAAGTCGTGTCTTACCGGGTTGGACTCAAGACGATAGTTACCGGATAAGGCGCAGCGGTCGGGC
TGAACGGGGGGTTCGTGCACACAGCCCAGCTTGGAGCGAACGACCTACACCGAACTGAGATACCTACAGC
GTGAGCTATGAGAAAGCGCCACGCTTCCCGAAGGGAGAAAGGCGGACAGGTATCCGGTAAGCGGCAGGGT
CGGAACAGGAGAGCGCACGAGGGAGCTTCCAGGGGGAAACGCCTGGTATCTTTATAGTCCTGTCGGGTTT
CGCCACCTCTGACTTGAGCGTCGATTTTTGTGATGCTCGTCAGGGGGGCGGAGCCTATGGAAAAACGCCA
GCAACGCGGCCTTTTTACGGTTCCTGGCCTTTTGCTGGCCTTTTGCTCACATGTTCTTTCCTGCGTTATC
CCCTGATTCTGTGGATAACCGTATTACCGCCTTTGAGTGAGCTGATACCGCTCGCCGCAGCCGAACGACC
GAGCGCAGCGAGTCAGTGAGCGAGGAAGCGGAAGAGCGCCCAATACGCAAACCGCCTCTCCCCGCGCGTT
GGCCGATTCATTAATGCAGCTGGCACGACAGGTTTCCCGACTGGAAAGCGGGCAGTGAGCGCAACGCAAT
TAATACGCGTACCGCTAGCCAGGAAGAGTTTGTAGAAACGCAAAAAGGCCATCCGTCAGGATGGCCTTCT
GCTTAGTTTGATGCCTGGCAGTTTATGGCGGGCGTCCTGCCCGCCACCCTCCGGGCCGTTGCTTCACAAC
GTTCAAATCCGCTCCCGGCGGATTTGTCCTACTCAGGAGAGCGTTCACCGACAAACAACAGATAAAACGA
AAGGCCCAGTCTTCCGACTGAGCCTTTCGTTTTATTTGATGCCTGGCAGTTCCCTACTCTCGCGTTAACG
CTAGCATGGATGTTTTCCCAGTCACGACGTTGTAAAACGACGGCCAGTCTTAAGCTCGGGCCC
