>Addgene plasmid #161198 | pDONR221-SLC26A4_STOP | depositor partial sequence | sequence record 312331 | Codon-optimized ORF of SLC26A4
ATGGCAGCACCAGGAGGCAGAAGCGAGCCACCTCAGCTGCCCGAGTACTCTTGCAGCTATATGGTGTCTA
GGCCAGTGTACAGCGAGCTGGCCTTCCAGCAGCAGCACGAGCGGAGACTGCAGGAGAGGAAGACCCTGCG
CGAGAGCCTGGCCAAGTGCTGTTCCTGTTCTAGGAAGCGCGCCTTTGGCGTGCTGAAGACACTGGTGCCT
ATCCTGGAGTGGCTGCCAAAGTATCGCGTGAAGGAGTGGCTGCTGTCCGACGTGATCTCTGGCGTGAGCA
CCGGACTGGTGGCCACACTGCAGGGAATGGCATACGCACTGCTGGCAGCCGTGCCTGTGGGCTACGGCCT
GTATTCTGCCTTCTTTCCAATCCTGACCTATTTCATCTTTGGCACATCTCGGCACATCAGCGTGGGCCCC
TTCCCTGTGGTGAGCCTGATGGTGGGCTCCGTGGTGCTGTCTATGGCCCCCGACGAGCACTTTCTGGTGA
GCTCCTCTAACGGCACCGTGCTGAATACCACAATGATCGACACCGCCGCCCGGGATACAGCCAGAGTGCT
GATCGCCTCCGCCCTGACACTGCTGGTGGGCATCATCCAGCTGATCTTCGGCGGCCTGCAGATCGGCTTT
ATCGTGAGGTACCTGGCCGATCCTCTGGTGGGAGGCTTCACCACAGCAGCAGCATTTCAGGTGCTGGTGT
CTCAGCTGAAGATCGTGCTGAACGTGAGCACCAAGAACTACAATGGCGTGCTGTCCATCATCTATACCCT
GGTGGAGATCTTCCAGAACATCGGCGACACAAATCTGGCCGACTTCACCGCCGGCCTGCTGACAATCGTG
GTGTGCATGGCCGTGAAGGAGCTGAACGACCGGTTCAGACACAAGATCCCAGTGCCCATCCCTATCGAAG
TGATCGTGACCATCATCGCCACAGCCATCTCCTACGGCGCCAATCTGGAGAAGAACTATAATGCCGGCAT
CGTGAAGTCTATCCCCAGAGGCTTTCTGCCACCCGAGCTGCCTCCAGTGTCCCTGTTCTCTGAGATGCTG
GCCGCCAGCTTTTCCATCGCAGTGGTGGCATACGCAATCGCCGTGAGCGTGGGCAAGGTGTATGCCACCA
AGTACGACTATACAATCGATGGCAACCAGGAGTTCATCGCCTTTGGCATCAGCAATATCTTCTCCGGCTT
CTTTTCTTGTTTTGTGGCAACCACAGCCCTGAGCAGGACCGCAGTGCAGGAGTCCACCGGAGGCAAGACA
CAGGTGGCAGGCATCATCAGCGCCGCCATCGTGATGATCGCCATCCTGGCCCTGGGCAAGCTGCTGGAGC
CTCTGCAGAAGTCCGTGCTGGCAGCAGTGGTCATCGCAAACCTGAAGGGCATGTTCATGCAGCTGTGCGA
CATCCCAAGGCTGTGGCGCCAGAATAAGATCGATGCCGTGATCTGGGTGTTTACCTGTATCGTGTCCATC
ATCCTGGGACTGGACCTGGGACTGCTGGCAGGACTGATCTTCGGCCTGCTGACAGTGGTGCTGAGAGTGC
AGTTTCCCTCTTGGAACGGCCTGGGCAGCATCCCTTCCACCGATATCTACAAGAGCACAAAGAACTATAA
GAATATCGAGGAGCCCCAGGGCGTGAAGATCCTGAGGTTCAGCTCCCCTATCTTTTACGGCAACGTGGAC
GGCTTCAAGAAGTGCATCAAGTCCACCGTGGGCTTTGATGCCATCAGGGTGTATAATAAGCGCCTGAAGG
CCCTGCGGAAGATCCAGAAGCTGATCAAGTCTGGCCAGCTGCGCGCCACCAAGAATGGCATCATCAGCGA
CGCCGTGTCCACAAACAATGCCTTCGAGCCAGACGAGGATATCGAGGACCTGGAGGAGCTGGATATCCCC
ACCAAGGAGATCGAGATCCAGGTGGATTGGAACTCTGAGCTGCCTGTGAAAGTGAATGTGCCAAAGGTGC
CCATCCACTCTCTGGTGCTGGACTGCGGCGCCATCAGCTTCCTGGATGTGGTGGGCGTGCGGTCCCTGAG
AGTGATCGTGAAGGAGTTCCAGCGCATCGACGTGAACGTGTACTTTGCCTCCCTGCAGGATTATGTGATC
GAGAAGCTGGAGCAGTGTGGCTTCTTTGACGATAACATCCGGAAGGACACCTTCTTTCTGACAGTGCACG
ATGCCATCCTGTACCTGCAGAATCAGGTGAAGTCCCAGGAGGGCCAGGGCTCTATCCTGGAGACCATCAC
ACTGATCCAGGACTGTAAGGATACCCTGGAGCTGATCGAGACCGAGCTGACAGAGGAGGAGCTGGACGTG
CAGGATGAGGCCATGCGGACACTGGCCAGCTAA
